Addgene plasmid #248563: pIND20-KNL1-s24a_s60a-dCas9
Purpose: A CRISPR-based technology to study chromosome-specific aneuploidy by targeting human centromeres
Depositing lab: Teresa Davoli. Depositing organization: NYU Grossman School of Medicine. Publication: KaryoCreate: A CRISPR-based technology to study chromosome-specific aneuploidy by targeting human centromeres. Bosco N, Goldberg A, Zhao X, Mays JC, Cheng P, Johnson AF, Bianchi JJ, Toscani C, Di Tommaso E, Katsnelson L, Annuar D, Mei S, Faitelson RE, Pesselev IY, Mohamed KS, Mermerian A, Camacho-Hernandez EM, Gionco CA, Manikas J, Tseng YS, Sun Z, Fani S, Keegan S, Lippman SM, Fenyo D, Giunta S, Santaguida S, Davoli T. Cell. 2023 Apr 27;186(9):1985-2001.e19. doi: 10.1016/j.cell.2023.03.029. Epub 2023 Apr 18. PubMed 37075754.
Backbone
  Vector backbone: pHAGE-TREx-DEST
  Vector type: Mammalian Expression, CRISPR
Growth in bacteria
  Bacterial resistance: Ampicillin, 100 μg/mL
  Growth temperature: 30°C
  Growth strain: NEB Stable
  Copy number: High Copy
Gene/Insert
  Gene/Insert name: KNL1-s24a_s60a-dCas9 (alt name: KNL1(S24A;S60A)-dCas9)
  Species: H. sapiens (human)
  Mutation: KNL1 S24A, S60A; Cas9 D10A, H840A
  Promoter: TRE, miniCMV
  Tag / fusion protein: HA, 2xNLS (C terminal on insert)
  Cloning method: Gateway Cloning
Terms and licenses: Academic/Nonprofit Terms; Industry Terms: Not Available to Industry
Depositor comments: We find a 103 bp deletion located in the backbone downstream of the insert ORF.
How to cite: pIND20-KNL1-s24a_s60a-dCas9 was a gift from Teresa Davoli (Addgene plasmid # 248563 ; http://n2t.net/addgene:248563 ; RRID:Addgene_248563)
