[The description below was written by a language model from this plasmid's Addgene catalogue record and pLannotate feature annotations shown in this document.]
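Description:
pIND20-KNL1-s24a_s60a-dCas9 is a doxycycline-inducible, all-in-one lentiviral expression plasmid of about 14.7 kb. The record gives its backbone as pHAGE-TREx-DEST, and the insert was introduced by Gateway recombination. It is propagated in E. coli through a high-copy ColE1/pUC-type origin with ampicillin resistance. A recombination-tolerant strain is recorded for growth, which is typical for plasmids carrying LTR repeats. The viral framework comprises a truncated HIV-1 5' LTR, the Ψ packaging signal with a gag fragment, RRE, cPPT/CTS, WPRE and a self-inactivating ΔU3 3' LTR. This allows packaging into lentiviral particles and stable integration into mammalian cells.

The payload sits between attB1 and attB2 sites, downstream of a tetracycline response element with seven tetO copies joined to a minimal CMV promoter. It encodes a short N-terminal fragment of human KNL1 carrying S24A and S60A substitutions, fused to catalytically dead S. pyogenes Cas9 (D10A, H840A). The catalogue lists a C-terminal HA tag and two nuclear localisation signals. The annotation tool matched the KNL1 segment to the mouse orthologue, but the catalogue gives the species as human. A second cassette uses the human UbC promoter to drive the rtTA3 reverse transactivator, followed by an EMCV IRES and NeoR. Transduced cells can therefore be selected with G418 and induced with doxycycline from a single vector.

The construct belongs to the KaryoCreate system, in which centromere-targeting guide RNAs, supplied separately, direct the kinetochore protein–dCas9 fusion to specific human centromeres to generate chromosome-specific aneuploidy. The depositor notes a 103 bp deletion in the backbone downstream of the insert ORF.
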