Features (pLannotate 1.2.2; 35 found; start..end, strand, type, name):
    123..140     +  misc_feature   MCS (fragment): pUC18/19 multiple cloning site
    145..183     +  promoter       minimal CMV promoter: human cytomegalovirus (CMV) immediate early promoter
    313..337     +  protein_bind   attB1: mutant version of attB; recombination site for the Gateway® BP reaction BP Clonase™
    363..614     +  CDS            Knl1 (fragment): KNL1_MOUSE - Also known as Casc5. Experimental evidence at protein level: Swiss-Prot protein existence level 1. Performs two crucial functions during mitosis: it is essential for spindle-assembly checkpoint signaling and for correct chromosome alignment. Directly links spindle checkpoint proteins BUB1 and BUB1B to kinetochores. Part of the MIS12 complex, which may be fundamental for kinetochore formation and proper chromosome segregation during mitosis. Acts in coordination with CENPK to recruit the NDC80 complex to the outer kinetochore (By similarity). From Mus musculus (Mouse).
    623..4724    +  CDS            Cas9 (fragment): Cas9 (Csn1) endonuclease from the Streptococcus pyogenes Type II CRISPR/Cas system generates RNA-guided double strand breaks in DNA
   4879..4903    -  protein_bind   attB2: mutant version of attB; recombination site for the Gateway® BP reaction BP Clonase™
   5015..5050    +  promoter       PGK promoter (fragment): mouse phosphoglycerate kinase 1 promoter
   5068..6279    +  promoter       UbC promoter: human ubiquitin C promoter
   6338..7035    +  CDS            rtTA3 (fragment): reverse tetracycline transactivator 3 activates expression from Tet-responsive promoters in the presence of doxycycline
   6965..7075    +  CDS            VP48: 3 tandem repeats of the minimal activation domain of herpes simplex virus VP16 (Cheng et al., 2013)
   7248..7710    +  misc_feature   IRES: internal ribosome entry site (IRES) of the encephalomyocarditis virus (EMCV)
   7726..8520    +  CDS            NeoR/KanR: aminoglycoside phosphotransferase from Tn5; aph(3')-II (or nptII); confers resistance to neomycin, kanamycin, and G418 (Geneticin®)
   8548..8631    +  CDS            large T antigen (fragment): large T antigen from SV40 (simian virus 40)
   8665..8685    +  misc_feature   MCS (fragment): pBluescript multiple cloning site
   8697..9285    +  misc_feature   WPRE: woodchuck hepatitis virus posttranscriptional regulatory element
   9293..9358    +  CDS            nef (fragment): NEF_HV1Z2 - Experimental evidence at protein level: Swiss-Prot protein existence level 1. Extracellular Nef protein targets CD4(+) T-lymphocytes for apoptosis by interacting with CXCR4 surface receptors. From Human immunodeficiency virus type 1 group M subtype D (isolate Z2/CDC-Z34) (HIV-1).
   9360..9593    +  LTR            3' LTR (ΔU3): self-inactivating 3' long terminal repeat (LTR) from HIV-1
   9798..9902    +  promoter       AmpR promoter: bla
   9903..10763   +  CDS            AmpR: β-lactamase; bla; confers resistance to ampicillin, carbenicillin, and related antibiotics
  10934..11522   +  rep_origin     ori: high-copy-number ColE1/pMB1/pBR322/pUC origin of replication
  11705..11759   +  CDS            lacI (fragment): lac repressor; lacI; The lac repressor binds to the lac operator to inhibit transcription in E. coli. This inhibition can be relieved by adding lactose or isopropyl-β-D-thiogalactopyranoside (IPTG).
  11765..11858   +  rep_origin     SV40 ori (fragment): SV40 origin of replication
  11883..11920   +  CDS            lacI (fragment): lac repressor; lacI; The lac repressor binds to the lac operator to inhibit transcription in E. coli. This inhibition can be relieved by adding lactose or isopropyl-β-D-thiogalactopyranoside (IPTG).
  11933..11954   +  protein_bind   CAP binding site: CAP binding activates transcription in the presence of cAMP. E. coli catabolite activator protein
  11969..11999   +  promoter       lac promoter: promoter for the E. coli lac operon
  12003..12025   +  protein_bind   lac operator (fragment): The lac repressor binds to the lac operator to inhibit transcription in E. coli. This inhibition can be relieved by adding lactose or isopropyl-β-D-thiogalactopyranoside (IPTG). lac repressor encoded by lacI
  12057..12140   +  polyA_signal   SV40 poly(A) signal (fragment): SV40 polyadenylation signal
  12307..12636   +  CDS            nef (fragment): NEF_HV1BR - Experimental evidence at protein level: Swiss-Prot protein existence level 1. Extracellular Nef protein targets CD4(+) T-lymphocytes for apoptosis by interacting with CXCR4 surface receptors (PubMed:14990729). From Human immunodeficiency virus type 1 group M subtype B (isolate BRU/LAI) (HIV-1).
  12684..12941   +  LTR            5' LTR (truncated): truncated 5' long terminal repeat (LTR) from HIV-1
  12988..13113   +  misc_feature   HIV-1 Ψ: packaging signal of human immunodeficiency virus type 1
  13097..13435   +  CDS            HIV-1 gag (fragment): gag protein from human immunodeficiency virus 1; gag
  13610..13843   +  misc_feature   RRE: The Rev response element (RRE) of HIV-1 allows for Rev-dependent mRNA export from the nucleus to the cytoplasm.
  14220..14320   +  CDS            Rev (fragment): human immunodeficiency virus 1 (HIV-1) Rev protein; rev; enhances nuclear export of unspliced and incompletely spliced viral mRNAs
  14365..14482   +  misc_feature   cPPT/CTS: central polypurine tract and central termination sequence of HIV-1
  14537..112     +  protein_bind   tetracycline response element (across the origin): contains seven copies of the tetracycline operator tetO tetracycline repressor TetR
>Addgene plasmid #248563 | pIND20-KNL1-s24a_s60a-dCas9 | addgene full sequence | sequence record 498382 | Addgene NGS Result
GTTTACCACTCCCTATCAGTGATAGAGAAAAGTGAAAGTCGAGTTTACCACTCCCTATCAGTGATAGAGA
AAAGTGAAAGTCGAGTTTACCACTCCCTATCAGTGATAGAGAAAAGTGAAAGTCGAGCTCGGTACCCGGG
TCGAGGTAGGCGTGTACGGTGGGAGGCCTATATAAGCAGAGCTCGTTTAGTGAACCGTCAGATCGCCTGG
AGACGCCATCCACGCTGTTTTGACCTCCATAGAAGACACCGGGACCGATCCAGCCTCCGCGGCCCCGAAC
TAGTCCAGTGTGGTGGAATTCTGCAGATATCAACAAGTTTGTACAAAAAAGCAGGCTCCGCGGCCGCCCC
CTTCACCCTCGAATGGATGGGGTGTCTTCAGAGGCTAATGAAGAAAATGACAATATAGAGAGACCTGTTA
GAAGACGGCATGCCTCAATATTGAAACCCCCAAGGAGTCCTCTTCAGGACCTCAGAGGTGGGAATGAAAC
AGTTCAAGAGTCAAACGCGTTAAGGAATAAGAAAAACTCTCGTCGAGTCGCCTTTGCAGATACTATAAAG
GTATTCCAGACGGAGTCTCATATGAAAATAGTGAGAAAGTCAGGCGGTTCCGGCGGAGGGTCGGACAAGA
AGTACAGCATCGGCCTGGCCATCGGCACCAACTCTGTGGGCTGGGCCGTGATCACCGACGAGTACAAGGT
GCCCAGCAAGAAATTCAAGGTGCTGGGCAACACCGACCGGCACAGCATCAAGAAGAACCTGATCGGCGCC
CTGCTGTTCGACAGCGGAGAAACAGCCGAGGCCACCCGGCTGAAGAGAACCGCCAGAAGAAGATACACCA
GACGGAAGAACCGGATCTGCTATCTGCAAGAGATCTTCAGCAACGAGATGGCCAAGGTGGACGACAGCTT
CTTCCACAGACTGGAAGAGTCCTTCCTGGTGGAAGAGGATAAGAAGCACGAGCGGCACCCCATCTTCGGC
AACATCGTGGACGAGGTGGCCTACCACGAGAAGTACCCCACCATCTACCACCTGAGAAAGAAACTGGTGG
ACAGCACCGACAAGGCCGACCTGCGGCTGATCTATCTGGCCCTGGCCCACATGATCAAGTTCCGGGGCCA
CTTCCTGATCGAGGGCGACCTGAACCCCGACAACAGCGACGTGGACAAGCTGTTCATCCAGCTGGTGCAG
ACCTACAACCAGCTGTTCGAGGAAAACCCCATCAACGCCAGCGGCGTGGACGCCAAGGCCATCCTGTCTG
CCAGACTGAGCAAGAGCAGACGGCTGGAAAATCTGATCGCCCAGCTGCCCGGCGAGAAGAAGAATGGCCT
GTTCGGCAACCTGATTGCCCTGAGCCTGGGCCTGACCCCCAACTTCAAGAGCAACTTCGACCTGGCCGAG
GATGCCAAACTGCAGCTGAGCAAGGACACCTACGACGACGACCTGGACAACCTGCTGGCCCAGATCGGCG
ACCAGTACGCCGACCTGTTTCTGGCCGCCAAGAACCTGTCCGACGCCATACTGCTGAGCGACATCCTGAG
AGTGAACACCGAGATCACCAAGGCCCCCCTGAGCGCCTCTATGATCAAGAGATACGACGAGCACCACCAG
GACCTGACCCTGCTGAAAGCTCTCGTGCGGCAGCAGCTGCCTGAGAAGTACAAAGAGATTTTCTTCGACC
AGAGCAAGAACGGCTACGCCGGCTACATCGATGGCGGAGCCAGCCAGGAAGAGTTCTACAAGTTCATCAA
GCCCATCCTGGAAAAGATGGACGGCACCGAGGAACTGCTCGTGAAGCTGAACAGAGAGGACCTGCTGCGG
CAGCAGCGGACCTTCGACAACGGCAGCATCCCCCACCAGATCCACCTGGGAGAGCTGCACGCCATTCTGC
GGCGGCAGGAAGATTTTTACCCATTCCTGAAGGACAACCGGGAAAAGATCGAGAAGATCCTGACCTTCCG
CATCCCCTACTACGTGGGCCCTCTGGCCAGGGGAAACAGCAGATTCGCCTGGATGACCAGAAAGAGCGAG
GAAACCATCACCCCCTGGAACTTCGAGGAAGTGGTGGACAAGGGCGCCAGCGCCCAGAGCTTCATCGAGC
GGATGACCAACTTCGATAAGAACCTGCCCAACGAGAAGGTGCTGCCCAAGCACAGCCTGCTGTACGAGTA
CTTCACCGTGTACAACGAGCTGACCAAAGTGAAATACGTGACCGAGGGAATGAGAAAGCCCGCCTTCCTG
AGCGGCGAGCAGAAAAAAGCCATCGTGGACCTGCTGTTCAAGACCAACCGGAAAGTGACCGTGAAGCAGC
TGAAAGAGGACTACTTCAAGAAAATCGAGTGCTTCGACTCCGTGGAAATCTCCGGCGTGGAAGATCGGTT
CAACGCCTCCCTGGGCACATACCACGATCTGCTGAAAATTATCAAGGACAAGGACTTCCTGGACAATGAG
GAAAACGAGGACATTCTGGAAGATATCGTGCTGACCCTGACACTGTTTGAGGACAGAGAGATGATCGAGG
AACGGCTGAAAACCTATGCCCACCTGTTCGACGACAAAGTGATGAAGCAGCTGAAGCGGCGGAGATACAC
CGGCTGGGGCAGGCTGAGCCGGAAGCTGATCAACGGCATCCGGGACAAGCAGTCCGGCAAGACAATCCTG
GATTTCCTGAAGTCCGACGGCTTCGCCAACAGAAACTTCATGCAGCTGATCCACGACGACAGCCTGACCT
TTAAAGAGGACATCCAGAAAGCCCAGGTGTCCGGCCAGGGCGATAGCCTGCACGAGCACATTGCCAATCT
GGCCGGCAGCCCCGCCATTAAGAAGGGCATCCTGCAGACAGTGAAGGTGGTGGACGAGCTCGTGAAAGTG
ATGGGCCGGCACAAGCCCGAGAACATCGTGATCGAAATGGCCAGAGAGAACCAGACCACCCAGAAGGGAC
AGAAGAACAGCCGCGAGAGAATGAAGCGGATCGAAGAGGGCATCAAAGAGCTGGGCAGCCAGATCCTGAA
AGAACACCCCGTGGAAAACACCCAGCTGCAGAACGAGAAGCTGTACCTGTACTACCTGCAGAATGGGCGG
GATATGTACGTGGACCAGGAACTGGACATCAACCGGCTGTCCGACTACGATGTGGACGCTATCGTGCCTC
AGAGCTTTCTGAAGGACGACTCCATCGATAACAAAGTGCTGACTCGGAGCGACAAGAACCGGGGCAAGAG
CGACAACGTGCCCTCCGAAGAGGTCGTGAAGAAGATGAAGAACTACTGGCGCCAGCTGCTGAATGCCAAG
CTGATTACCCAGAGGAAGTTCGACAATCTGACCAAGGCCGAGAGAGGCGGCCTGAGCGAACTGGATAAGG
CCGGCTTCATCAAGAGACAGCTGGTGGAAACCCGGCAGATCACAAAGCACGTGGCACAGATCCTGGACTC
CCGGATGAACACTAAGTACGACGAGAACGACAAACTGATCCGGGAAGTGAAAGTGATCACCCTGAAGTCC
AAGCTGGTGTCCGATTTCCGGAAGGATTTCCAGTTTTACAAAGTGCGCGAGATCAACAACTACCACCACG
CCCACGACGCCTACCTGAACGCCGTCGTGGGAACCGCCCTGATCAAAAAGTACCCTAAGCTGGAAAGCGA
GTTCGTGTACGGCGACTACAAGGTGTACGACGTGCGGAAGATGATCGCCAAGAGCGAGCAGGAAATCGGC
AAGGCTACCGCCAAGTACTTCTTCTACAGCAACATCATGAACTTTTTCAAGACCGAGATTACCCTGGCCA
ACGGCGAGATCCGGAAGCGGCCTCTGATCGAGACAAACGGCGAAACAGGCGAGATCGTGTGGGATAAGGG
CCGGGACTTTGCCACCGTGCGGAAAGTGCTGTCTATGCCCCAAGTGAATATCGTGAAAAAGACCGAGGTG
CAGACAGGCGGCTTCAGCAAAGAGTCTATCCTGCCCAAGAGGAACAGCGACAAGCTGATCGCCAGAAAGA
AGGACTGGGACCCTAAGAAGTACGGCGGCTTCGACAGCCCCACCGTGGCCTATTCTGTGCTGGTGGTGGC
CAAAGTGGAAAAGGGCAAGTCCAAGAAACTGAAGAGTGTGAAAGAGCTGCTGGGGATCACCATCATGGAA
AGAAGCAGCTTCGAGAAGAATCCCATCGACTTTCTGGAAGCCAAGGGCTACAAAGAAGTGAAAAAGGACC
TGATCATCAAGCTGCCTAAGTACTCCCTGTTCGAGCTGGAAAACGGCCGGAAGAGAATGCTGGCCTCTGC
CGGCGAACTGCAGAAGGGAAACGAACTGGCCCTGCCCTCCAAATATGTGAACTTCCTGTACCTGGCCAGC
CACTATGAGAAGCTGAAGGGCTCCCCCGAGGATAATGAGCAGAAACAGCTGTTTGTGGAACAGCACAAAC
ACTACCTGGACGAGATCATCGAGCAGATCAGCGAGTTCTCCAAGAGAGTGATCCTGGCCGACGCTAATCT
GGACAAGGTGCTGAGCGCCTACAACAAGCACAGAGACAAGCCTATCAGAGAGCAGGCCGAGAATATCATC
CACCTGTTTACCCTGACCAATCTGGGAGCCCCTGCCGCCTTCAAGTACTTTGACACCACCATCGACCGGA
AGAGGTACACCAGCACCAAAGAGGTGCTGGACGCCACCCTGATCCACCAGAGCATCACCGGCCTGTACGA
GACACGGATCGACCTGTCTCAGCTGGGAGGCGACGCCTATCCCTATGACGTGCCCGATTATGCCAGCCTG
GGCAGCGGCTCCCCCAAGAAAAAACGCAAGGTGGAAGATCCTAAGAAAAAGCGGAAAGTGGACGGCATTG
GTAGTGGGAGCAACGGCAGCAGCGGATCCTGAAAGGGTGGGCGCGCCGACCCAGCTTTCTTGTACAAAGT
GGTTGATATCCAGCACAGTGGCGGCCGCTCGAGTCTAGAGGGCCCGCGGTTCGAATACCCATACGACGTC
CCAGACTACGCTTAGTAATGATTAATTAAACTAGAAATTCTACCGGGTAGGGGAGGCGCTTTTCCCAAGG
CAGTCTGGAGTAACCCACCCAAGATCTGGCCTCCGCGCCGGGTTTTGGCGCCTCCCGCGGGCGCCCCCCT
CCTCACGGCGAGCGCTGCCACGTCAGACGAAGGGCGCAGCGAGCGTCCTGATCCTTCCGCCCGGACGCTC
AGGACAGCGGCCCGCTGCTCATAAGACTCGGCCTTAGAACCCCAGTATCAGCAGAAGGACATTTTAGGAC
GGGACTTGGGTGACTCTAGGGCACTGGTTTTCTTTCCAGAGAGCGGAACAGGCGAGGAAAAGTAGTCCCT
TCTCGGCGATTCTGCGGAGGGATCTCCGTGGGGCGGTGAACGCCGATGATTATATAAGGACGCGCCGGGT
GTGGCACAGCTAGTTCCGTCGCAGCCGGGATTTGGGTCGCGGTTCTTGTTTGTGGATCGCTGTGATCGTC
ACTTGGTGAGTAGCGGGCTGCTGGGCTGGCCGGGGCTTTCGTGGCCGCCGGGCCGCTCGGTGGGACGGAA
GCGTGTGGAGAGACCGCCAAGGGCTGTAGTCTGGGTCCGCGAGCAAGGTTGCCCTGAACTGGGGGTTGGG
GGGAGCGCAGCAAAATGGCGGCTGTTCCCGAGTCTTGAATGGAAGACGCTTGTGAGGCGGGCTGTGAGGT
CGTTGAAACAAGGTGGGGGGCATGGTGGGCGGCAAGAACCCAAGGTCTTGAGGCCTTCGCTAATGCGGGA
AAGCTCTTATTCGGGTGAGATGGGCTGGGGCACCATCTGGGGACCCTGACGTGAAGTTTGTCACTGACTG
GAGAACTCGGTTTGTCGTCTGTTGCGGGGGCGGCAGTTATGGCGGTGCCGTTGGGCAGTGCACCCGTACC
TTTGGGAGCGCGCGCCCTCGTCGTGTCGTGACGTCACCCGTTCTGTTGGCTTATAATGCAGGGTGGGGCC
ACCTGCCGGTAGGTGTGCGGTAGGCTTTTCTCCGTCGCAGGACGCAGGGTTCGGGCCTAGGGTAGGCTCT
CCTGAATCGACAGGCGCCGGACCTCTGGTGAGGGGAGGGATAAGTGAGGCGTCAGTTTCTTTGGTCGGTT
TTATGTACCTATCTTCTTAAGTAGCTGAAGCTCCGGTTTTGAACTATGCGCTCGGGGTTGGCGAGTGTGT
TTTGTGAAGTTTTTTAGGCACCTTTTGAAATGTAATCATTTGGGTCAATATGTAATTTTCAGTGTTAGAC
TAGTAAATTGTCCGCTAAATTCTGGCCGTTTTTGGCTTTTTTGTTAGACGAAGCTTGGTACCGAGCTCGG
ATCTCCACCCCGTACCGGTCCTGCAGTCGAATTCACCATGTCTAGACTGGACAAGAGCAAAGTCATAAAC
GGAGCTCTGGAATTACTCAATGGTGTCGGTATCGAAGGCCTGACGACAAGGAAACTCGCTCAAAAGCTGG
GAGTTGAGCAGCCTACCCTGTACTGGCACGTGAAGAACAAGCGGGCCCTGCTCGATGCCCTGCCAATCGA
GATGCTGGACAGGCATCATACCCACTTCTGCCCCCTGGAAGGCGAGTCATGGCAAGACTTTCTGCGGAAC
AACGCCAAGTCATACCGCTGTGCTCTCCTCTCACATCGCGACGGGGCTAAAGTGCATCTCGGCACCCGCC
CAACAGAGAAACAGTACGAAACCCTGGAAAATCAGCTCGCGTTCCTGTGTCAGCAAGGCTTCTCCCTGGA
GAACGCACTGTACGCTCTGTCCGCCGTGGGCCACTTTACACTGGGCTGCGTATTGGAGGAACAGGAGCAT
CAAGTAGCAAAAGAGGAAAGAGAGACACCTACCACCGATTCTATGCCCCCACTTCTGAGACAAGCAATTG
AGCTGTTCGACCGGCAGGGAGCCGAACCTGCCTTCCTTTTCGGCCTGGAACTAATCATATGTGGCCTGGA
GAAACAGCTAAAGTGCGAAAGCGGCGGGCCGACCGACGCCCTTGACGATTTTGACTTAGACATGCTCCCA
GCCGATGCCCTTGACGACTTTGACCTTGATATGCTGCCTGCTGACGCTCTTGACGATTTTGACCTTGACA
TGCTCCCCGGGTAACTAAGTAAGGATCCGCGGCCGCACTAGAGGAATTCCGCCCCTCTCCCCCCCCCCCC
TCTCCCTCCCCCCCCCCTAACGTTACTGGCCGAAGCCGCTTGGAATAAGGCCGGTGTGCGTTTGTCTATA
TGTTATTTTCCACCATATTGCCGTCTTTTGGCAATGTGAGGGCCCGGAAACCTGGCCCTGTCTTCTTGAC
GAGCATTCCTAGGGGTCTTTCCCCTCTCGCCAAAGGAATGCAAGGTCTGTTGAATGTCGTGAAGGAAGCA
GTTCCTCTGGAAGCTTCTTGAAGACAAACAACGTCTGTAGCGACCCTTTGCAGGCAGCGGAACCCCCCAC
CTGGCGACAGGTGCCTCTGCGGCCAAAAGCCACGTGTATAAGATACACCTGCAAAGGCGGCACAACCCCA
GTGCCACGTTGTGAGTTGGATAGTTGTGGAAAGAGTCAAATGGCTCTCCTCAAGCGTATTCAACAAGGGG
CTGAAGGATGCCCAGAAGGTACCCCATTGTATGGGATCTGATCTGGGGCCTCGGTGCACATGCTTTACAT
GTGTTTAGTCGAGGTTAAAAAAACGTCTAGGCCCCCCGAACCACGGGGACGTGGTTTTCCTTTGAAAAAC
ACGATGATAAGCTTACCGGTCCACCATGATTGAACAAGATGGATTGCACGCAGGTTCTCCGGCCGCTTGG
GTGGAGAGGCTATTCGGCTATGACTGGGCACAACAGACAATCGGCTGCTCTGATGCCGCCGTGTTCCGGC
TGTCAGCGCAGGGGCGCCCGGTTCTTTTTGTCAAGACCGACCTGTCCGGTGCCCTGAATGAACTGCAAGA
CGAGGCAGCGCGGCTATCGTGGCTGGCCACGACGGGCGTTCCTTGCGCAGCTGTGCTCGACGTTGTCACT
GAAGCGGGAAGGGACTGGCTGCTATTGGGCGAAGTGCCGGGGCAGGATCTCCTGTCATCTCACCTTGCTC
CTGCCGAGAAAGTATCCATCATGGCTGATGCAATGCGGCGGCTGCATACGCTTGATCCGGCTACCTGCCC
ATTCGACCACCAAGCGAAACATCGCATCGAGCGAGCACGTACTCGGATGGAAGCCGGTCTTGTCGATCAG
GATGATCTGGACGAAGAGCATCAGGGGCTCGCGCCAGCCGAACTGTTCGCCAGGCTCAAGGCGAGCATGC
CCGACGGCGAGGATCTCGTCGTGACCCATGGCGATGCCTGCTTGCCGAATATCATGGTGGAAAATGGCCG
CTTTTCTGGATTCATCGACTGTGGCCGGCTGGGTGTGGCGGACCGCTATCAGGACATAGCGTTGGCTACC
CGTGATATTGCTGAAGAGCTTGGCGGCGAATGGGCTGACCGCTTCCTCGTGCTTTACGGTATCGCCGCTC
CCGATTCGCAGCGCATCGCCTTCTATCGCCTTCTTGACGAGTTCTTCTGATGTACAAGTAAAGCGGCCGC
GACTCTAGATCATAATCAGCCATACCACATTTGTAGAGGTTTTACTTGCTTTAAAAAACCTCCCACACCT
CCCCCTGAACCTGAAACATAAAATGAATGCAATTGTTGTTGTTTAGTCCCTCCCAATTCGATATCAAGCT
TATCGCGATAGATCCTAATCAACCTCTGGATTACAAAATTTGTGAAAGATTGACTGGTATTCTTAACTAT
GTTGCTCCTTTTACGCTATGTGGATACGCTGCTTTAATGCCTTTGTATCATGCTATTGCTTCCCGTATGG
CTTTCATTTTCTCCTCCTTGTATAAATCCTGGTTGCTGTCTCTTTATGAGGAGTTGTGGCCCGTTGTCAG
GCAACGTGGCGTGGTGTGCACTGTGTTTGCTGACGCAACCCCCACTGGTTGGGGCATTGCCACCACCTGT
CAGCTCCTTTCCGGGACTTTCGCTTTCCCCCTCCCTATTGCCACGGCGGAACTCATCGCCGCCTGCCTTG
CCCGCTGCTGGACAGGGGCTCGGCTGTTGGGCACTGACAATTCCGTGGTGTTGTCGGGGAAATCATCGTC
CTTTCCTTGGCTGCTCGCCTGTGTTGCCACCTGGATTCTGCGCGGGACGTCCTTCTGCTACGTCCCTTCG
GCCCTCAATCCAGCGGACCTTCCTTCCCGCGGCCTGCTGCCGGCTCTGCGGCCTCTTCCGCGTCTTCGCC
TTCGCCCTCAGACGAGTCGGATCTCCCTTTGGGCCGCCTCCCCGCCTGAGATCCTTTAAGACCAATGACT
TACAAGGCAGCTGTAGATCTTAGCCACTTTTTAAAAGAAAAGGGGGGACTGGAAGGGCTAATTCACTCCC
AACGAAGACAAGATCTGCTTTTTGCTTGTACTGGGTCTCTCTGGTTAGACCAGATCTGAGCCTGGGAGCT
CTCTGGCTAACTAGGGAACCCACTGCTTAAGCCTCAATAAAGCTTGCCTTGAGTGCTTCAAGTAGTGTGT
GCCCGTCTGTTGTGTGACTCTGGTAACTAGAGATCCCTCAGACCCTTTTAGTCAGTGTGGAAAATCTCTA
GCAGTAGTAGTTCATGTCATCTTATTATTCAGTATTTATAACTTGCAAAGAAATGAATATCAGAGAGTGA
GAGGCCCGGGTTAATTAAGGAAAGGGCTAGATCATTCTTGAAGACGAAAGGGCCTCGTGATACGCCTATT
TTTATAGGTTAATGTCATGATAATAATGGTTTCTTAGACGTCAGGTGGCACTTTTCGGGGAAATGTGCGC
GGAACCCCTATTTGTTTATTTTTCTAAATACATTCAAATATGTATCCGCTCATGAGACAATAACCCTGAT
AAATGCTTCAATAATATTGAAAAAGGAAGAGTATGAGTATTCAACATTTCCGTGTCGCCCTTATTCCCTT
TTTTGCGGCATTTTGCCTTCCTGTTTTTGCTCACCCAGAAACGCTGGTGAAAGTAAAAGATGCTGAAGAT
CAGTTGGGTGCACGAGTGGGTTACATCGAACTGGATCTCAACAGCGGTAAGATCCTTGAGAGTTTTCGCC
CCGAAGAACGTTTTCCAATGATGAGCACTTTTAAAGTTCTGCTATGTGGCGCGGTATTATCCCGTGTTGA
CGCCGGGCAAGAGCAACTCGGTCGCCGCATACACTATTCTCAGAATGACTTGGTTGAGTACTCACCAGTC
ACAGAAAAGCATCTTACGGATGGCATGACAGTAAGAGAATTATGCAGTGCTGCCATAACCATGAGTGATA
ACACTGCGGCCAACTTACTTCTGACAACGATCGGAGGACCGAAGGAGCTAACCGCTTTTTTGCACAACAT
GGGGGATCATGTAACTCGCCTTGATCGTTGGGAACCGGAGCTGAATGAAGCCATACCAAACGACGAGCGT
GACACCACGATGCCTGTAGCAATGGCAACAACGTTGCGCAAACTATTAACTGGCGAACTACTTACTCTAG
CTTCCCGGCAACAATTAATAGACTGGATGGAGGCGGATAAAGTTGCAGGACCACTTCTGCGCTCGGCCCT
TCCGGCTGGCTGGTTTATTGCTGATAAATCTGGAGCCGGTGAGCGTGGGTCTCGCGGTATCATTGCAGCA
CTGGGGCCAGATGGTAAGCCCTCCCGTATCGTAGTTATCTACACGACGGGGAGTCAGGCAACTATGGATG
AACGAAATAGACAGATCGCTGAGATAGGTGCCTCACTGATTAAGCATTGGTAACTGTCAGACCAAGTTTA
CTCATATATACTTTAGATTGATTTAAAACTTCATTTTTAATTTAAAAGGATCTAGGTGAAGATCCTTTTT
GATAATCTCATGACCAAAATCCCTTAACGTGAGTTTTCGTTCCACTGAGCGTCAGACCCCGTAGAAAAGA
TCAAAGGATCTTCTTGAGATCCTTTTTTTCTGCGCGTAATCTGCTGCTTGCAAACAAAAAAACCACCGCT
ACCAGCGGTGGTTTGTTTGCCGGATCAAGAGCTACCAACTCTTTTTCCGAAGGTAACTGGCTTCAGCAGA
GCGCAGATACCAAATACTGTTCTTCTAGTGTAGCCGTAGTTAGGCCACCACTTCAAGAACTCTGTAGCAC
CGCCTACATACCTCGCTCTGCTAATCCTGTTACCAGTGGCTGCTGCCAGTGGCGATAAGTCGTGTCTTAC
CGGGTTGGACTCAAGACGATAGTTACCGGATAAGGCGCAGCGGTCGGGCTGAACGGGGGGTTCGTGCACA
CAGCCCAGCTTGGAGCGAACGACCTACACCGAACTGAGATACCTACAGCGTGAGCTATGAGAAAGCGCCA
CGCTTCCCGAAGGGAGAAAGGCGGACAGGTATCCGGTAAGCGGCAGGGTCGGAACAGGAGAGCGCACGAG
GGAGCTTCCAGGGGGAAACGCCTGGTATCTTTATAGTCCTGTCGGGTTTCGCCACCTCTGACTTGAGCGT
CGATTTTTGTGATGCTCGTCAGGGGGGCGGAGCCTATGGAAAAACGCCAGCAACGCGGCCTTTTTACGGT
TCCTGGCCTTTTGCTGGCCTTTTGCTCACATGTTCTTTCCTGCGTTATCCCCTGATTCTGTGGATAACCG
TATTACCGCCTTTGAGTGAGCTGATACCGCTCGCCGCAGCCGAACGACCGAGCGCAGCGAGTCAGTGAGC
GAGGAAGCGGAAGAGCGCCCAATACGCAAACCGCCTCTCCCCGCGCGTTGGCCGATTCATTAATGCAGCA
AGCTCATGGCTGACTAATTTTTTTTATTTATGCAGAGGCCGAGGCCGCCTCGGCCTCTGAGCTATTCCAG
AAGTAGTGAGGAGGCTTTTTTGGAGGCCTAGGCTTTTGCAAAAAGCTCCCCGTGGCACGACAGGTTTCCC
GACTGGAAAGCGGGCAGTGAGCGCAACGCAATTAATGTGAGTTAGCTCACTCATTAGGCACCCCAGGCTT
TACACTTTATGCTTCCGGCTCGTATGTTGTGTGGAATTGTGAGCGGATAACAATTTCACACAGGAAACAG
CTATGACATGATTACGAATTTCACAAATAAAGCATTTTTTTCACTGCATTCTAGTTGTGGTTTGTCCAAA
CTCATCAATGTATCTTATCATGTCTGGATCAACTGGATAACTCAAGCTAACCAAAATCATCCCAAACTTC
CCACCCCATACCCTATTACCACTGCCAATTACCTGTGGTTTCATTTACTCTAAACCTGTGATTCCTCTGA
ATTATTTTCATTTTAAAGAAATTGTATTTGTTAAATATGTACTACAAACTTAGTAGTTGGAAGGGCTAAT
TCACTCCCAAAGAAGACAAGATATCCTTGATCTGTGGATCTACCACACACAAGGCTACTTCCCTGATTAG
CAGAACTACACACCAGGGCCAGGGGTCAGATATCCACTGACCTTTGGATGGTGCTACAAGCTAGTACCAG
TTGAGCCAGATAAGGTAGAAGAGGCCAATAAAGGAGAGAACACCAGCTTGTTACACCCTGTGAGCCTGCA
TGGGATGGATGACCCGGAGAGAGAAGTGTTAGAGTGGAGGTTTGACAGCCGCCTAGCATTTCATCACGTG
GCCCGAGAGCTGCATCCGGAGTACTTCAAGAACTGCTGATATCGAGCTTGCTACAAGGGACTTTCCGCTG
GGGACTTTCCAGGGAGGCGTGGCCTGGGCGGGACTGGGGAGTGGCGAGCCCTCAGATCCTGCATATAAGC
AGCTGCTTTTTGCCTGTACTGGGTCTCTCTGGTTAGACCAGATCTGAGCCTGGGAGCTCTCTGGCTAACT
AGGGAACCCACTGCTTAAGCCTCAATAAAGCTTGCCTTGAGTGCTTCAAGTAGTGTGTGCCCGTCTGTTG
TGTGACTCTGGTAACTAGAGATCCCTCAGACCCTTTTAGTCAGTGTGGAAAATCTCTAGCAGTGGCGCCC
GAACAGGGACTTGAAAGCGAAAGGGAAACCAGAGGAGCTCTCTCGACGCAGGACTCGGCTTGCTGAAGCG
CGCACGGCAAGAGGCGAGGGGCGGCGACTGGTGAGTACGCCAAAAATTTTGACTAGCGGAGGCTAGAAGG
AGAGAGATGGGTGCGAGAGCGTCAGTATTAAGCGGGGGAGAATTAGATCGCGATGGGAAAAAATTCGGTT
AAGGCCAGGGGGAAAGAAAAAATATAAATTAAAACATATAGTATGGGCAAGCAGGGAGCTAGAACGATTC
GCAGTTAATCCTGGCCTGTTAGAAACATCAGAAGGCTGTAGACAAATACTGGGACAGCTACAACCATCCC
TTCAGACAGGATCAGAAGAACTTAGATCATTATATAATACAGTAGCAACCCTCTATTGTGTGCATCAAAG
GATAGAGATAAAAGACACCAAGGAAGCTTTAGACAAGATAGAGGAAGAGCAAAACAAAAGTAAGACCACC
GCACAGCAAGCGGCCGGCCGCTGATCTTCAGACCTGGAGGAGGAGATATGAGGGACAATTGGAGAAGTGA
ATTATATAAATATAAAGTAGTAAAAATTGAACCATTAGGAGTAGCACCCACCAAGGCAAAGAGAAGAGTG
GTGCAGAGAGAAAAAAGAGCAGTGGGAATAGGAGCTTTGTTCCTTGGGTTCTTGGGAGCAGCAGGAAGCA
CTATGGGCGCAGCGTCAATGACGCTGACGGTACAGGCCAGACAATTATTGTCTGGTATAGTGCAGCAGCA
GAACAATTTGCTGAGGGCTATTGAGGCGCAACAGCATCTGTTGCAACTCACAGTCTGGGGCATCAAGCAG
CTCCAGGCAAGAATCCTGGCTGTGGAAAGATACCTAAAGGATCAACAGCTCCTGGGGATTTGGGGTTGCT
CTGGAAAACTCATTTGCACCACTGCTGTGCCTTGGAATGCTAGTTGGAGTAATAAATCTCTGGAACAGAT
TTGGAATCACACGACCTGGATGGAGTGGGACAGAGAAATTAACAATTACACAAGCTTAATACACTCCTTA
ATTGAAGAATCGCAAAACCAGCAAGAAAAGAATGAACAAGAATTATTGGAATTAGATAAATGGGCAAGTT
TGTGGAATTGGTTTAACATAACAAATTGGCTGTGGTATATAAAATTATTCATAATGATAGTAGGAGGCTT
GGTAGGTTTAAGAATAGTTTTTGCTGTACTTTCTATAGTGAATAGAGTTAGGCAGGGATATTCACCATTA
TCGTTTCAGACCCACCTCCCAACCCCGAGGGGACCCGACAGGCCCGAAGGAATAGAAGAAGAAGGTGGAG
AGAGAGACAGAGACAGATCCATTCGATTAGTGAACGGATCTCGACGGTATCGCCGAATTCACAAATGGCA
GTATTCATCCACAATTTTAAAAGAAAAGGGGGGATTGGGGGGTACAGTGCAGGGGAAAGAATAGTAGACA
TAATAGCAACAGACATACAAACTAAAGAATTACAAAAACAAATTACAAAAATTCAAAATTTTCGGGTTTA
TTACAGGGACAGCAGAGATCCAGTTTGGACTAGGATCCTTTACCACTCCCTATCAGTGATAGAGAAAAGT
GAAAGTCGAGTTTACCACTCCCTATCAGTGATAGAGAAAAGTGAAAGTCGAGTTTACCACTCCCTATCAG
TGATAGAGAAAAGTGAAAGTCGAGTTTACCACTCCCTATCAGTGATAGAGAAAAGTGAAAGTCGAGT
